>Addgene plasmid #156681 | pD649-HAsp-CD300LG-Fc(DAPA)-AviTag-6xHis | depositor full sequence | sequence record 302471 | Full Sequence
TTTCAATATTATTGAAGCATTTATCAGGGTTATTGTCTCATGAGCGGATACATATTTGAATGTATTTAGA
AAAATAAACAAATAGGGGTCAGTGTTACAACCAATTAACCAATTCTGAACATTATCGCGAGCCCATTTAT
ACCTGAATATGGCTCATAACACCCCTTGCTCATGACCAAAATCCCTTAACGTGAGTTACGCGCGCGTCGT
TCCACTGAGCGTCAGACCCCGTAGAAAAGATCAAAGGATCTTCTTGAGATCCTTTTTTTCTGCGCGTAAT
CTGCTGCTTGCAAACAAAAAAACCACCGCTACCAGCGGTGGTTTGTTTGCCGGATCAAGAGCTACCAACT
CTTTTTCCGAAGGTAACTGGCTTCAGCAGAGCGCAGATACCAAATACTGTTCTTCTAGTGTAGCCGTAGT
TAGCCCACCACTTCAAGAACTCTGTAGCACCGCCTACATACCTCGCTCTGCTAATCCTGTTACCAGTGGC
TGCTGCCAGTGGCGATAAGTCGTGTCTTACCGGGTTGGACTCAAGACGATAGTTACCGGATAAGGCGCAG
CGGTCGGGCTGAACGGGGGGTTCGTGCACACAGCCCAGCTTGGAGCGAACGACCTACACCGAACTGAGAT
ACCTACAGCGTGAGCTATGAGAAAGCGCCACGCTTCCCGAAGGGAGAAAGGCGGACAGGTATCCGGTAAG
CGGCAGGGTCGGAACAGGAGAGCGCACGAGGGAGCTTCCAGGGGGAAACGCCTGGTATCTTTATAGTCCT
GTCGGGTTTCGCCACCTCTGACTTGAGCGTCGATTTTTGTGATGCTCGTCAGGGGGGCGGAGCCTATGGA
AAAACGCCAGCAACGCGGCCTTTTTACGGTTCCTGGCCTTTTGCTGGCCTTTTGCTCACATGTTCTTTCC
TGCGTTATCCCCTGATTCTGTGGATAACCGTATTACCGCCTTTGAGTGAGCTGATACCGCTCGCCGCAGC
CGAACGACCGAGCGCAGCGAGTCAGTGAGCGAGGAAGCGGAAGGCGAGAGTAGGGAACTGCCAGGCATCA
AACTAAGCAGAAGGCCCCTGACGGATGGCCTTTTTGCGTTTCTACAAACTCTTTCTGTGTTGTAAAACGA
CGGCCAGTCTTAAGCTCGGGCCCCCTGGGCGGTTCTGATAACGAGTAATCGTTAATCCGCAAATAACGTA
AAAACCCGCTTCGGCGGGTTTTTTTATGGGGGGAGTTTAGGGAAAGAGCATTTGTCAGAATATTTAAGGG
CGCCTGTCACTTTGCTTGATATATGAGAATTATTTAACCTTATAAATGAGAAAAAAGCAACGCACTTTAA
ATAAGATACGTTGCTTTTTCGATTGATGAACACCTATAATTAAACTATTCATCTATTATTTATGATTTTT
TGTATATACAATATTTCTAGTTTGTTAAAGAGAATTAAGAAAATAAATCTCGAAAATAATAAAGGGAAAA
TCAGTTTTTGATATCAAAATTATACATGTCAACGATAATACAAAATATAATACAAACTATAAGATGTTAT
CAGTATTTATTATCATTTAGAATAAATTTTGTGTCGCCCTTAATTGTGAGCGGATAACAATTACGAGCTT
CATGCACAGTGGCGTTGACTCAATATTGGCCATTAGCCATATTATTCATTGGTTATATAGCATAAATCAA
TATTGGCTATTGGCCATTGCATACGTTGTATCTATATCATAATATGTACATTTATATTGGCTCATGTCCA
ATATGACCGCCATGTTGGCATTGATTATTGACTAGTTATTAATAGTAATCAATTACGGGGTCATTAGTTC
ATAGCCCATATATGGAGTTCCGCGTTACATAACTTACGGTAAATGGCCCGCCTGGCTGACCGCCCAACGA
CCCCCGCCCATTGACGTCAATAATGACGTATGTTCCCATAGTAACGCCAATAGGGACTTTCCATTGACGT
CAATGGGTGGAGTATTTACGGTAAACTGCCCACTTGGCAGTACATCAAGTGTATCATATGCCAAGTACGC
CCCCTATTGACGTCAATGACGGTAAATGGCCCGCCTGGCATTATGCCCAGTACATGACCTTATGGGACTT
TCCTACTTGGCAGTACATCTACGTATTAGTCATCGCTATTACCATGGTGATGCGGTTTTGGCAGTACATC
AATGGGCGTGGATAGCGGTTTGACTCACGGGGATTTCCAAGTCTCCACCCCATTGACGTCAATGGGAGTT
TGTTTTGGCACCAAAATCAACGGGACTTTCCAAAATGTCGTAACAACTCCGCCCCATTGACGCAAATGGG
CGGTAGGCGTGTACGGTGGGAGGTCTATATAAGCAGAGCTCGTTTAGTGAACCGTCAGATCGCCTGGAGA
CGCCATCCACGCTGTTTTGACCTCCATAGAAGACACCGGGACCGATCCAGCCTCCGCGGCCGGGAACGGT
GCATTGGAACGCGGATTCCCCGTGCCAAGAGTGACGTAAGTACCGCCTATAGAGTCTATAGGCCCACCCC
CTTGGCTTCGTTAGAACGCGGCTACAATTAATACATAACCTTATGTATCATACACATACGATTTAGGTGA
CACTATAGAATAACATCCACTTTGCCTTTCTCTCCACAGGTGTCCACTCCCAGGTCCAACTGCACCTCGG
TTCTATCGAAAACGCGCCTGCTAGCGCCACCATGAAGACCATCATTGCCCTGAGCTACATCTTCTGCCTG
GTGTTCGCTGCGGCCGCCTTGGAGGGACCTGAGGAAATTTCTGGCTTCGAGGGCGACACCGTGTCTCTGC
AGTGTACCTACAGAGAGGAACTGCGGGACCACCGGAAGTACTGGTGTAGAAAAGGCGGCATCCTGTTCAG
CAGATGCAGCGGCACAATCTACGCCGAGGAAGAGGGCCAAGAGACAATGAAGGGCAGAGTGTCCATCCGG
GACAGCAGACAAGAGCTGAGCCTGATCGTGACCCTGTGGAATCTGACACTGCAGGACGCCGGCGAGTATT
GGTGCGGAGTGGAAAAGAGAGGCCCTGACGAGAGCCTGCTGATCTCCCTGTTTGTGTTCCCTGGACCTTG
CTGCCCTCCTTCTCCATCTCCAACATTCCAGCCTCTGGCCACCACCAGACTGCAGCCTAAAGCCAAAGCT
CAGCAGACACAGCCTCCAGGCCTGACATCTCCTGGACTGTATCCTGCCGCCACAACAGCCAAGCAGGGAA
AAACAGGTGCCGAGGCTCCTCCTCTGCCTGGCACATCTCAGTATGGCCACGAGAGAACCAGCCAGTACAC
CGGCACTAGCCCTCATCCTGCTACATCTCCACCAGCCGGAAGCAGCAGACCTCCTATGCAGCTGGATAGC
ACCAGCGCCGAAGATACAAGCCCTGCTCTGTCTAGCGGCAGCAGCAAGCCTAGAGTGTCTATCCCCATGG
TCCGAGGCGCGCCGGGCGGCGACAAGACCCACACCTGCCCCCCCTGCCCAGCTCCAGAACTGCTGGGAGG
GCCTTCCGTGTTCCTGTTCCCCCCCAAGCCCAAGGACACCCTGATGATCAGCAGGACCCCCGAGGTGACC
TGCGTGGTGGTGGCCGTGTCCCACGAGGACCCAGAGGTGAAGTTCAACTGGTACGTGGACGGCGTGGAGG
TGCACAACGCCAAGACCAAGCCCAGAGAGGAGCAGTACAACAGCACCTACAGGGTGGTGTCCGTGCTGAC
CGTGCTGCACCAGGACTGGCTGAACGGCAAAGAATACAAGTGCAAAGTCTCCAACAAGGCCCTGGCTGCC
CCAATCGAAAAGACAATCAGCAAGGCCAAGGGCCAGCCACGGGAGCCCCAGGTGTACACCCTGCCCCCCA
GCCGGGAGGAGATGACCAAGAACCAGGTGTCCCTGACCTGTCTGGTGAAGGGCTTCTACCCCAGCGATAT
CGCCGTGGAGTGGGAGAGCAACGGCCAGCCCGAGAACAACTACAAGACCACCCCCCCAGTGCTGGACAGC
GACGGCAGCTTCTTCCTGTACAGCAAGCTGACCGTGGACAAGTCCAGGTGGCAGCAGGGCAACGTGTTCA
GCTGCAGCGTGATGCACGAGGCCCTGCACAACCACTACACCCAGAAGTCCCTGAGCCTGAGCCCCGGCGG
CAGCGGTCTTAATGATATTTTCGAGGCTCAGAAGATTGAGTGGCATGAACACCACCACCATCACCACTAA
GGCCGGCCTGTAGTCACTGGCACAACGCGTTACCCGGTAAGCCAATCGGGTATACACGGTCGTCATACTG
CAGACAGGGTTCTTCTACTTTGCAAGATAGTCTTGAGTAGTAAAATAAATAGATAGAGAAAATCAGCCTC
GACTGTGCCTTCTAGTTGCCAGCCATCTGTTGTTTGCCCCTCCCCCGTGCCTTCCTTGACCCTGGAAGGT
GCCACTCCCACTGTCCTTTCCTAATAAAATGAGGAAATTGCATCACAACACTCAACCCTATCTCGGTCTA
TTCTTTTGATTTATAAGGGATTTTGCCGATTTCGGCCTATTGGTTAAAAAATGAGCTGATTTAACAAAAA
TTTAACGCGAATTAATTCTGTGGAATGTGTGTCAGTTAGGGTGTGGAAAGTCCCCAGGCTCCCCAGCAGG
CAGAAGTATGCAAAGCATGCATCTCAATTAGTCAGCAACCAGGTGTGGAAAGTCCCCAGGCTCCCCAGCA
GGCAGAAGTATGCAAAGCATGCATCTCAATTAGTCAGCAACCATAGTCCCGCCCCTAACTCCGCCCATCC
CGCCCCTAACTCCGCCCAGTTCCGCCCATTCTCCGCCCCATGGCTGACTAATTTTTTTTATTTATGCAGA
GGCCGAGGCCGCCTCTGCCTCTGAGCTATTCCAGAAGTAGTGAGGAGGCTTTTTTGGAGGCCTAGGCTTT
TGCAAAAAGCTCCCGGGAGCTTGTATATCCATTTTCGGATCTGATCAGCACGTGTTGACAATTAATCATC
GGCATAGTATATCGGCATAGTATAATACGACAAGGTGAGGAACTAAACCATGACCGAGTACAAGCCCACG
GTGCGCCTCGCCACCCGCGACGACGTCCCCAGGGCCGTACGCACCCTCGCCGCCGCGTTCGCCGACTACC
CCGCCACGCGCCACACCGTCGATCCGGACCGCCACATCGAGCGGGTCACCGAGCTGCAAGAACTCTTCCT
CACGCGCGTCGGGCTCGACATCGGCAAGGTGTGGGTCGCGGACGACGGCGCCGCGGTGGCGGTCTGGACC
ACGCCGGAGAGCGTCGAAGCGGGGGCGGTGTTCGCCGAGATCGGCCCGCGCATGGCCGAGTTGAGCGGTT
CCCGGCTGGCCGCGCAGCAACAGATGGAAGGCCTCCTGGCGCCGCACCGGCCCAAGGAGCCCGCGTGGTT
CCTGGCCACCGTCGGCGTCTCGCCCGACCACCAGGGCAAGGGTCTGGGCAGCGCCGTCGTGCTCCCCGGA
GTGGAGGCGGCCGAGCGCGCCGGGGTGCCCGCCTTCCTGGAGACATCCGCGCCCCGCAACCTCCCCTTCT
ACGAGCGGCTCGGCTTCACCGTCACCGCCGACGTCGAGGTGCCCGAAGGACCGCGCACCTGGTGCATGAC
CCGCAAGCCCGGTGCCTGACACGTGCTACGAGATTTCGATTCCACCGCCGCCTTCTATGAAAGGTTGGGC
TTCGGAATCGTTTTCCGGGACGCCGGCTGGATGATCCTCCAGCGCGGGGATCTCATGCTGGAGTTCTTCG
CCCACCCCAACTTGTTTATTGCAGCTTATAATGGTTACAAATAAAGCAATAGCATCACAAATTTCACAAA
TAAAGCATTTTTTTCACTGCATTCTAGTTGTGGTTTGTCCAAACTCATCAATGTATCTTATCATGTCTGT
ATACCGTCGACCTCTAGCTAGAGCTTGGCGTAATCATGGTCATTACCAATGCTTAATCAGTGAGGCACCT
ATCTCAGCGATCTGTCTATTTCGTTCATCCATAGTTGCCTGACTCCCCGTCGTGTAGATAACTACGATAC
GGGAGGGCTTACCATCTGGCCCCAGCGCTGCGATGATACCGCGAGAACCACGCTCACCGGCTCCGGATTT
ATCAGCAATAAACCAGCCAGCCGGAAGGGCCGAGCGCAGAAGTGGTCCTGCAACTTTATCCGCCTCCATC
CAGTCTATTAATTGTTGCCGGGAAGCTAGAGTAAGTAGTTCGCCAGTTAATAGTTTGCGCAACGTTGTTG
CCATCGCTACAGGCATCGTGGTGTCACGCTCGTCGTTTGGTATGGCTTCATTCAGCTCCGGTTCCCAACG
ATCAAGGCGAGTTACATGATCCCCCATGTTGTGCAAAAAAGCGGTTAGCTCCTTCGGTCCTCCGATCGTT
GTCAGAAGTAAGTTGGCCGCAGTGTTATCACTCATGGTTATGGCAGCACTGCATAATTCTCTTACTGTCA
TGCCATCCGTAAGATGCTTTTCTGTGACTGGTGAGTACTCAACCAAGTCATTCTGAGAATAGTGTATGCG
GCGACCGAGTTGCTCTTGCCCGGCGTCAATACGGGATAATACCGCGCCACATAGCAGAACTTTAAAAGTG
CTCATCATTGGAAAACGTTCTTCGGGGCGAAAACTCTCAAGGATCTTACCGCTGTTGAGATCCAGTTCGA
TGTAACCCACTCGTGCACCCAACTGATCTTCAGCATCTTTTACTTTCACCAGCGTTTCTGGGTGAGCAAA
AACAGGAAGGCAAAATGCCGCAAAAAAGGGAATAAGGGCGACACGGAAATGTTGAATACTCATATTCTTC
CTT
Features (pLannotate 1.2.2; 21 found; start..end, strand, type, name):
    119..143     -  CDS            KanR (fragment): aminoglycoside phosphotransferase; aph(3')-Ia; confers resistance to kanamycin
    254..842     +  rep_origin     ori: high-copy-number ColE1/pMB1/pBR322/pUC origin of replication
   1067..1084    +  terminator     rrnB T2 terminator (fragment): transcription terminator T2 from the E. coli rrnB gene
   1109..1128    -  CDS            lacZα (fragment): LacZα fragment of β-galactosidase; lacZ fragment
   1584..1600    +  protein_bind   lac operator: The lac repressor binds to the lac operator to inhibit transcription in E. coli. This inhibition can be relieved by adding lactose or isopropyl-β-D-thiogalactopyranoside (IPTG). lac repressor encoded by lacI
   1843..2146    +  enhancer       CMV enhancer: human cytomegalovirus immediate early enhancer
   2147..2350    +  promoter       CMV promoter: human cytomegalovirus (CMV) immediate early promoter
   2486..2529    +  intron         CMV intron (fragment): modified intron A from human cytomegalovirus
   2581..2599    +  promoter       SP6 promoter: promoter for bacteriophage SP6 RNA polymerase
   2603..2640    +  CDS            IgH signal sequence (fragment): signal sequence from the mouse immunoglobulin heavy chain variable region
   2725..3435    +  CDS            CD300LG (fragment): CLM9_HUMAN - Also known as CLM9, TREM4. Experimental evidence at protein level: Swiss-Prot protein existence level 1. Receptor which may mediate L-selectin-dependent lymphocyte rollings. Binds SELL in a calcium dependent manner. Binds lymphocyte (By similarity). From Homo sapiens (Human).
   3451..4128    +  CDS            IGHG1 (fragment): IGHG1_HUMAN - Experimental evidence at protein level: Swiss-Prot protein existence level 1. Constant region of immunoglobulin heavy chains. Immunoglobulins, also known as antibodies, are membrane-bound or secreted glycoproteins produced by B lymphocytes. In the recognition phase of humoral immunity, the membrane-bound immunoglobulins serve as receptors which, upon binding of a specific antigen, trigger the clonal expansion and differentiation of B lymphocytes into immunoglobulins- secreting plasma cells. Secreted immunoglobulins mediate the effector phase of humoral immunity, which results in
   4343..4454    +  polyA_signal   bGH poly(A) signal: bovine growth hormone polyadenylation signal
   4455..4563    +  rep_origin     f1 ori (fragment): f1 bacteriophage origin of replication; arrow indicates direction of (+) strand synthesis
   4577..4906    +  promoter       SV40 promoter: SV40 enhancer and early promoter
   4954..5001    +  promoter       EM7 promoter: synthetic bacterial promoter&nbsp
   5020..5619    +  CDS            PuroR (fragment): puromycin N-acetyltransferase; pac from Streptomyces; confers resistance to puromycin
   5629..5754    +  CDS            ble (fragment): BLE_KLEPN - Experimental evidence at protein level: Swiss-Prot protein existence level 1. Binding protein with a strong affinity to the bleomycin family of antibiotics. Binds to CL990; an antimitotic-antibiotic compound. From Klebsiella pneumoniae.
   5749..5870    +  polyA_signal   SV40 poly(A) signal: SV40 polyadenylation signal
   5923..6783    -  CDS            AmpR: β-lactamase; bla; confers resistance to ampicillin, carbenicillin, and related antibiotics
   6786..89      -  promoter       AmpR promoter (fragment) (across the origin): bla
