[The description below was written by a language model from this plasmid's Addgene catalogue record and pLannotate feature annotations shown in this document.]
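Description:
pD649-HAsp-CD300LG-Fc(DAPA)-AviTag-6xHis is a mammalian expression plasmid of about 6.8 kb, built on the pD649 backbone, for producing the extracellular domain of the human cell-surface protein CD300LG (also called CLM9, TREM4 or nepmucin) as a secreted Fc fusion. It is maintained in E. coli at high copy from a ColE1/pUC-type origin and selected with ampicillin through a full-length β-lactamase gene. The short KanR, lacZα, rrnB terminator, f1 ori and ble matches in the feature table are only backbone fragments and are unlikely to be functional.

Expression is driven by the CMV immediate-early enhancer and promoter, followed by a fragment of CMV intron A. An SP6 promoter sits just upstream of the coding region. The open reading frame begins with a secretion signal: the "HAsp" in the name presumably refers to this leader, although the annotation software matched a fragment of a mouse IgH signal sequence at that position. The CD300LG ectodomain follows, cloned between preserved NotI and AscI sites. It is fused at its C terminus to a human IgG1 Fc carrying the D265A and P329A (DAPA) substitutions, which are generally used to reduce Fc effector binding. The AviTag, a site for enzymatic biotinylation, and the 6xHis tag, for metal-affinity purification, are listed in the catalogue but not annotated in the table. A bGH polyadenylation signal ends the transcript. A separate SV40/EM7-driven puromycin resistance cassette with an SV40 poly(A) signal could allow selection of transfected cells.

The construct belongs to a collection of ectodomain reagents made for mapping protein–protein interactions among human immunoglobulin-superfamily surface proteins. The depositor notes that some plasmids in the collection may carry an IS4-like transposase insertion upstream of the CMV promoter; no such element is annotated here.
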