Addgene plasmid #156681: pD649-HAsp-CD300LG-Fc(DAPA)-AviTag-6xHis
Purpose: Mammalian expression of cell-surface protein extracellular domain fused to Fc(DAPA)-Avi-6xHis. Protein is secreted from cells.
Depositing lab: Chris Garcia. Depositing organization: Stanford University. Publication: A Human IgSF Cell-Surface Interactome Reveals a Complex Network of Protein-Protein Interactions. Wojtowicz WM, Vielmetter J, Fernandes RA, Siepe DH, Eastman CL, Chisholm GB, Cox S, Klock H, Anderson PW, Rue SM, Miller JJ, Glaser SM, Bragstad ML, Vance J, Lam AW, Lesley SA, Zinn K, Garcia KC. Cell. 2020 Aug 20;182(4):1027-1043.e17. doi: 10.1016/j.cell.2020.07.025. PubMed 32822567.
Backbone
  Vector backbone: pD649
  Backbone size w/o insert (bp): 6106
  Vector type: Mammalian Expression
Growth in bacteria
  Bacterial resistance: Ampicillin, 100 μg/mL
  Growth temperature: 37°C
  Growth strain: DH5alpha
  Copy number: High Copy
Gene/Insert
  Gene/Insert name: CD300LG (alt name: CLM9)
  Species: H. sapiens (human)
  Insert size (bp): 687
  Mutation: Fc region of human IgG contains D265A and P329A mutations (DAPA)
  Entrez Gene: CD300LG (a.k.a. CLM9, CLM-9, TREM4, TREM-4, NEPMUCIN)
  Promoter: CMV/SP6
  Tag / fusion protein: Fc(DAPA)-AviTag-6xHis (C terminal on backbone)
  Cloning method: Restriction Enzyme; 5′ cloning site GCGGCCGC (not destroyed); 3′ cloning site GGCGCGCC (not destroyed)
  Sequencing primers: 5′ ATTTAGGTGACACTATAG; 3′ CACGTACCAGTTGAACTTCACC
Resource information
  A portion of this plasmid was derived from a plasmid made by: synthesis by ThermoFisher
Terms and licenses: Academic/Nonprofit Terms; Industry Terms: Not Available to Industry
Depositor comments: Some plasmids in this collection may have an IS4-like element ISVsa5 family transposase upstream of the CMV promoter.
How to cite: pD649-HAsp-CD300LG-Fc(DAPA)-AviTag-6xHis was a gift from Chris Garcia (Addgene plasmid # 156681 ; http://n2t.net/addgene:156681 ; RRID:Addgene_156681)
