>Addgene plasmid #156681 | pD649-HAsp-CD300LG-Fc(DAPA)-AviTag-6xHis | depositor partial sequence | sequence record 302472 | insert (extracellular domain)
TTGGAGGGACCTGAGGAAATTTCTGGCTTCGAGGGCGACACCGTGTCTCTGCAGTGTACCTACAGAGAGG
AACTGCGGGACCACCGGAAGTACTGGTGTAGAAAAGGCGGCATCCTGTTCAGCAGATGCAGCGGCACAAT
CTACGCCGAGGAAGAGGGCCAAGAGACAATGAAGGGCAGAGTGTCCATCCGGGACAGCAGACAAGAGCTG
AGCCTGATCGTGACCCTGTGGAATCTGACACTGCAGGACGCCGGCGAGTATTGGTGCGGAGTGGAAAAGA
GAGGCCCTGACGAGAGCCTGCTGATCTCCCTGTTTGTGTTCCCTGGACCTTGCTGCCCTCCTTCTCCATC
TCCAACATTCCAGCCTCTGGCCACCACCAGACTGCAGCCTAAAGCCAAAGCTCAGCAGACACAGCCTCCA
GGCCTGACATCTCCTGGACTGTATCCTGCCGCCACAACAGCCAAGCAGGGAAAAACAGGTGCCGAGGCTC
CTCCTCTGCCTGGCACATCTCAGTATGGCCACGAGAGAACCAGCCAGTACACCGGCACTAGCCCTCATCC
TGCTACATCTCCACCAGCCGGAAGCAGCAGACCTCCTATGCAGCTGGATAGCACCAGCGCCGAAGATACA
AGCCCTGCTCTGTCTAGCGGCAGCAGCAAGCCTAGAGTGTCTATCCCCATGGTCCGA
